Addgene plasmid #80242: non-targeting control gRNA (BRDN0001146109)
Purpose: 3rd generation lentiviral gRNA plasmid, non-targeting control gRNA
Depositing lab: John Doench & David Root. Depositing organization: Broad Institute. Publication: Optimized sgRNA design to maximize activity and minimize off-target effects of CRISPR-Cas9. Doench JG, Fusi N, Sullender M, Hegde M, Vaimberg EW, Donovan KF, Smith I, Tothova Z, Wilen C, Orchard R, Virgin HW, Listgarten J, Root DE. Nat Biotechnol. 2016 Jan 18. doi: 10.1038/nbt.3437. PubMed 26780180.
Backbone
  Vector backbone: lentiGuide-Puro
  Backbone manufacturer: Zhang Lab (Addgene plasmid # 52963)
  Vector type: Mammalian Expression, Lentiviral, CRISPR
  Selectable markers: Puromycin
Growth in bacteria
  Bacterial resistance: Ampicillin, 100 μg/mL
  Growth temperature: 37°C
  Growth strain: DH5alpha
  Copy number: High Copy
Gene/Insert
  Gene/Insert name: Non-targeting control gRNA
  gRNA/shRNA sequence: GACAGTGAAATTAGCTCCCA
  Species: H. sapiens (human)
  Promoter: hU6
  Cloning method: Unknown
  Sequencing primers: 5′ U6-F; 3′ pS2-R
Terms and licenses: Academic/Nonprofit Terms; Industry Terms: Not Available to Industry
How to cite: non-targeting control gRNA (BRDN0001146109) was a gift from John Doench & David Root (Addgene plasmid # 80242 ; http://n2t.net/addgene:80242 ; RRID:Addgene_80242)
