[The description below was written by a language model from this plasmid's Addgene catalogue record and pLannotate feature annotations shown in this document.]
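Description:
Non-targeting control gRNA (BRDN0001146109) is a third-generation lentiviral guide RNA plasmid built on the lentiGuide-Puro backbone and intended for CRISPR-Cas9 experiments in mammalian cells. It is maintained in E. coli as a high-copy plasmid through a ColE1/pUC-type origin and β-lactamase (ampicillin resistance). The backbone also carries an f1 origin, an SV40 origin and remnants of lac and phage promoter elements that play no role in its function.

The viral genome is arranged in the usual self-inactivating format. An RSV promoter replaces the U3 region of a truncated HIV-1 5' LTR, making genomic RNA transcription Tat-independent. It is followed by the Ψ packaging signal with a partial gag sequence, the Rev response element for Rev-dependent nuclear export, a central polypurine tract that aids nuclear import, and a ΔU3 3' LTR that inactivates the viral promoter after integration.

Two expression units lie between the LTRs. A human U6 RNA polymerase III promoter drives a 20-nucleotide spacer fused to the Streptococcus pyogenes Cas9 guide scaffold. An EF-1α promoter with its first intron drives puromycin N-acetyltransferase for selection of transduced cells, with a WPRE downstream to enhance transcript expression. No Cas9 coding sequence is annotated, so the nuclease must be supplied separately, for example from a Cas9-expressing cell line.

The spacer is catalogued as a non-targeting control in the human context. The plasmid therefore serves as a negative control alongside gene-targeting guides in the same backbone, showing the effects of transduction, puromycin selection and guide expression in the absence of directed cutting.
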