Features (pLannotate 1.2.2; 29 found; start..end, strand, type, name):
     14..80      +  CDS            small t antigen (fragment): SV40 (simian virus 40) small t antigen
    106..317     +  promoter       EF-1α core promoter: core promoter for human elongation factor EF-1α
    318..1256    +  intron         EF-1α intron A: intron upstream of the start codon of human EF-1α
   1278..1877    +  CDS            PuroR (fragment): puromycin N-acetyltransferase; pac from Streptomyces; confers resistance to puromycin
   1893..2481    +  misc_feature   WPRE: woodchuck hepatitis virus posttranscriptional regulatory element
   2532..2551    +  misc_feature   cPPT/CTS (fragment): central polypurine tract and central termination sequence of HIV-1
   2553..2786    +  LTR            3' LTR (ΔU3): self-inactivating 3' long terminal repeat (LTR) from HIV-1
   2864..2985    +  polyA_signal   SV40 poly(A) signal: SV40 polyadenylation signal
   3025..3160    +  rep_origin     SV40 ori: SV40 origin of replication
   3181..3199    -  promoter       T7 promoter: promoter for bacteriophage T7 RNA polymerase
   3207..3362    +  CDS            lacZα (fragment): LacZα fragment of β-galactosidase; lacZ fragment
   3367..3795    +  rep_origin     f1 ori (sequence partly withheld): f1 bacteriophage origin of replication; arrow indicates direction of (+) strand synthesis
   3848..3952    +  promoter       AmpR promoter: bla
   3953..4813    +  CDS            AmpR: β-lactamase; bla; confers resistance to ampicillin, carbenicillin, and related antibiotics
   4984..5572    +  rep_origin     ori: high-copy-number ColE1/pMB1/pBR322/pUC origin of replication
   5755..5847    +  CDS            lacI (fragment): lac repressor; lacI; The lac repressor binds to the lac operator to inhibit transcription in E. coli. This inhibition can be relieved by adding lactose or isopropyl-β-D-thiogalactopyranoside (IPTG).
   5860..5881    +  protein_bind   CAP binding site: CAP binding activates transcription in the presence of cAMP. E. coli catabolite activator protein
   5896..5926    +  promoter       lac promoter: promoter for the E. coli lac operon
   5934..5950    +  protein_bind   lac operator: The lac repressor binds to the lac operator to inhibit transcription in E. coli. This inhibition can be relieved by adding lactose or isopropyl-β-D-thiogalactopyranoside (IPTG). lac repressor encoded by lacI
   5995..6013    +  promoter       T3 promoter: promoter for bacteriophage T3 RNA polymerase
   6041..6267    +  promoter       RSV promoter: Rous sarcoma virus enhancer/promoter
   6268..6448    +  LTR            5' LTR (truncated): truncated 5' long terminal repeat (LTR) from HIV-1
   6495..6620    +  misc_feature   HIV-1 Ψ: packaging signal of human immunodeficiency virus type 1
   6604..6967    +  CDS            HIV-1 gag (fragment): gag protein from human immunodeficiency virus 1; gag
   7113..7346    +  misc_feature   RRE: The Rev response element (RRE) of HIV-1 allows for Rev-dependent mRNA export from the nucleus to the cytoplasm.
   7723..7749    +  CDS            Rev (fragment): human immunodeficiency virus 1 (HIV-1) Rev protein; rev; enhances nuclear export of unspliced and incompletely spliced viral mRNAs
   7753..7993    +  promoter       U6 promoter: RNA polymerase III promoter for human U6 snRNA
   8023..8098    +  misc_RNA       gRNA scaffold: guide RNA scaffold for the Streptococcus pyogenes CRISPR/Cas9 system
   8154..8271    +  misc_feature   cPPT/CTS: central polypurine tract and central termination sequence of HIV-1
>Addgene plasmid #80242 | non-targeting control gRNA (BRDN0001146109) | depositor full sequence | sequence record 150962 | Full Sequence
CCCGGGTGCAAAGATGGATAAAGTTTTAAACAGAGAGGAATCTTTGCAGCTAATGGACCTTCTAGGTCTT
GAAAGGAGTGGGAATTGGCTCCGGTGCCCGTCAGTGGGCAGAGCGCACATCGCCCACAGTCCCCGAGAAG
TTGGGGGGAGGGGTCGGCAATTGATCCGGTGCCTAGAGAAGGTGGCGCGGGGTAAACTGGGAAAGTGATG
TCGTGTACTGGCTCCGCCTTTTTCCCGAGGGTGGGGGAGAACCGTATATAAGTGCAGTAGTCGCCGTGAA
CGTTCTTTTTCGCAACGGGTTTGCCGCCAGAACACAGGTAAGTGCCGTGTGTGGTTCCCGCGGGCCTGGC
CTCTTTACGGGTTATGGCCCTTGCGTGCCTTGAATTACTTCCACCTGGCTGCAGTACGTGATTCTTGATC
CCGAGCTTCGGGTTGGAAGTGGGTGGGAGAGTTCGAGGCCTTGCGCTTAAGGAGCCCCTTCGCCTCGTGC
TTGAGTTGAGGCCTGGCCTGGGCGCTGGGGCCGCCGCGTGCGAATCTGGTGGCACCTTCGCGCCTGTCTC
GCTGCTTTCGATAAGTCTCTAGCCATTTAAAATTTTTGATGACCTGCTGCGACGCTTTTTTTCTGGCAAG
ATAGTCTTGTAAATGCGGGCCAAGATCTGCACACTGGTATTTCGGTTTTTGGGGCCGCGGGCGGCGACGG
GGCCCGTGCGTCCCAGCGCACATGTTCGGCGAGGCGGGGCCTGCGAGCGCGGCCACCGAGAATCGGACGG
GGGTAGTCTCAAGCTGGCCGGCCTGCTCTGGTGCCTGGCCTCGCGCCGCCGTGTATCGCCCCGCCCTGGG
CGGCAAGGCTGGCCCGGTCGGCACCAGTTGCGTGAGCGGAAAGATGGCCGCTTCCCGGCCCTGCTGCAGG
GAGCTCAAAATGGAGGACGCGGCGCTCGGGAGAGCGGGCGGGTGAGTCACCCACACAAAGGAAAAGGGCC
TTTCCGTCCTCAGCCGTCGCTTCATGTGACTCCACGGAGTACCGGGCGCCGTCCAGGCACCTCGATTAGT
TCTCGAGCTTTTGGAGTACGTCGTCTTTAGGTTGGGGGGAGGGGTTTTATGCGATGGAGTTTCCCCACAC
TGAGTGGGTGGAGACTGAAGTTAGGCCAGCTTGGCACTTGATGTAATTCTCCTTGGAATTTGCCCTTTTT
GAGTTTGGATCTTGGTTCATTCTCAAGCCTCAGACAGTGGTTCAAAGTTTTTTTCTTCCATTTCAGGTGT
CGTGACGTACGGCCACCATGACCGAGTACAAGCCCACGGTGCGCCTCGCCACCCGCGACGACGTCCCCAG
GGCCGTACGCACCCTCGCCGCCGCGTTCGCCGACTACCCCGCCACGCGCCACACCGTCGATCCGGACCGC
CACATCGAGCGGGTCACCGAGCTGCAAGAACTCTTCCTCACGCGCGTCGGGCTCGACATCGGCAAGGTGT
GGGTCGCGGACGACGGCGCCGCCGTGGCGGTCTGGACCACGCCGGAGAGCGTCGAAGCGGGGGCGGTGTT
CGCCGAGATCGGCCCGCGCATGGCCGAGTTGAGCGGTTCCCGGCTGGCCGCGCAGCAACAGATGGAAGGC
CTCCTGGCGCCGCACCGGCCCAAGGAGCCCGCGTGGTTCCTGGCCACCGTCGGAGTCTCGCCCGACCACC
AGGGCAAGGGTCTGGGCAGCGCCGTCGTGCTCCCCGGAGTGGAGGCGGCCGAGCGCGCCGGGGTGCCCGC
CTTCCTGGAGACCTCCGCGCCCCGCAACCTCCCCTTCTACGAGCGGCTCGGCTTCACCGTCACCGCCGAC
GTCGAGGTGCCCGAAGGACCGCGCACCTGGTGCATGACCCGCAAGCCCGGTGCCTGAACGCGTTAAGTCG
ACAATCAACCTCTGGATTACAAAATTTGTGAAAGATTGACTGGTATTCTTAACTATGTTGCTCCTTTTAC
GCTATGTGGATACGCTGCTTTAATGCCTTTGTATCATGCTATTGCTTCCCGTATGGCTTTCATTTTCTCC
TCCTTGTATAAATCCTGGTTGCTGTCTCTTTATGAGGAGTTGTGGCCCGTTGTCAGGCAACGTGGCGTGG
TGTGCACTGTGTTTGCTGACGCAACCCCCACTGGTTGGGGCATTGCCACCACCTGTCAGCTCCTTTCCGG
GACTTTCGCTTTCCCCCTCCCTATTGCCACGGCGGAACTCATCGCCGCCTGCCTTGCCCGCTGCTGGACA
GGGGCTCGGCTGTTGGGCACTGACAATTCCGTGGTGTTGTCGGGGAAATCATCGTCCTTTCCTTGGCTGC
TCGCCTGTGTTGCCACCTGGATTCTGCGCGGGACGTCCTTCTGCTACGTCCCTTCGGCCCTCAATCCAGC
GGACCTTCCTTCCCGCGGCCTGCTGCCGGCTCTGCGGCCTCTTCCGCGTCTTCGCCTTCGCCCTCAGACG
AGTCGGATCTCCCTTTGGGCCGCCTCCCCGCGTCGACTTTAAGACCAATGACTTACAAGGCAGCTGTAGA
TCTTAGCCACTTTTTAAAAGAAAAGGGGGGACTGGAAGGGCTAATTCACTCCCAACGAAGACAAGATCTG
CTTTTTGCTTGTACTGGGTCTCTCTGGTTAGACCAGATCTGAGCCTGGGAGCTCTCTGGCTAACTAGGGA
ACCCACTGCTTAAGCCTCAATAAAGCTTGCCTTGAGTGCTTCAAGTAGTGTGTGCCCGTCTGTTGTGTGA
CTCTGGTAACTAGAGATCCCTCAGACCCTTTTAGTCAGTGTGGAAAATCTCTAGCAGTACGTATAGTAGT
TCATGTCATCTTATTATTCAGTATTTATAACTTGCAAAGAAATGAATATCAGAGAGTGAGAGGAACTTGT
TTATTGCAGCTTATAATGGTTACAAATAAAGCAATAGCATCACAAATTTCACAAATAAAGCATTTTTTTC
ACTGCATTCTAGTTGTGGTTTGTCCAAACTCATCAATGTATCTTATCATGTCTGGCTCTAGCTATCCCGC
CCCTAACTCCGCCCATCCCGCCCCTAACTCCGCCCAGTTCCGCCCATTCTCCGCCCCATGGCTGACTAAT
TTTTTTTATTTATGCAGAGGCCGAGGCCGCCTCGGCCTCTGAGCTATTCCAGAAGTAGTGAGGAGGCTTT
TTTGGAGGCCTAGGGACGTACCCAATTCGCCCTATAGTGAGTCGTATTACGCGCGCTCACTGGCCGTCGT
TTTACAACGTCGTGACTGGGAAAACCCTGGCGTTACCCAACTTAATCGCCTTGCAGCACATCCCCCTTTC
GCCAGCTGGCGTAATAGCGAAGAGGCCCGCACCGATCGCCCTTCCCAACAGTTGCGCAGCCTGAATGGCG
AATGGG
[124 nt withheld, positions 3367-3490]
C
[91 nt withheld, positions 3492-3582]
A
[49 nt withheld, positions 3584-3632]
CCTTTGACGTTGGAGTCCACGTTCTTT
[37 nt withheld, positions 3660-3696]
ACCCTATCTCGGTCTATTCTTTTGATTTATAAGGGATTTTGCCGATTTCGGCCTATTGGTTAAAAAATGA
GCTGATTTAACAAAAATTTAACGCGAATTTTAACAAAATATTAACGCTTACAATTTAGGTGGCACTTTTC
GGGGAAATGTGCGCGGAACCCCTATTTGTTTATTTTTCTAAATACATTCAAATATGTATCCGCTCATGAG
ACAATAACCCTGATAAATGCTTCAATAATATTGAAAAAGGAAGAGTATGAGTATTCAACATTTCCGTGTC
GCCCTTATTCCCTTTTTTGCGGCATTTTGCCTTCCTGTTTTTGCTCACCCAGAAACGCTGGTGAAAGTAA
AAGATGCTGAAGATCAGTTGGGTGCACGAGTGGGTTACATCGAACTGGATCTCAACAGCGGTAAGATCCT
TGAGAGTTTTCGCCCCGAAGAACGTTTTCCAATGATGAGCACTTTTAAAGTTCTGCTATGTGGCGCGGTA
TTATCCCGTATTGACGCCGGGCAAGAGCAACTCGGTCGCCGCATACACTATTCTCAGAATGACTTGGTTG
AGTACTCACCAGTCACAGAAAAGCATCTTACGGATGGCATGACAGTAAGAGAATTATGCAGTGCTGCCAT
AACCATGAGTGATAACACTGCGGCCAACTTACTTCTGACAACGATCGGAGGACCGAAGGAGCTAACCGCT
TTTTTGCACAACATGGGGGATCATGTAACTCGCCTTGATCGTTGGGAACCGGAGCTGAATGAAGCCATAC
CAAACGACGAGCGTGACACCACGATGCCTGTAGCAATGGCAACAACGTTGCGCAAACTATTAACTGGCGA
ACTACTTACTCTAGCTTCCCGGCAACAATTAATAGACTGGATGGAGGCGGATAAAGTTGCAGGACCACTT
CTGCGCTCGGCCCTTCCGGCTGGCTGGTTTATTGCTGATAAATCTGGAGCCGGTGAGCGTGGGTCTCGCG
GTATCATTGCAGCACTGGGGCCAGATGGTAAGCCCTCCCGTATCGTAGTTATCTACACGACGGGGAGTCA
GGCAACTATGGATGAACGAAATAGACAGATCGCTGAGATAGGTGCCTCACTGATTAAGCATTGGTAACTG
TCAGACCAAGTTTACTCATATATACTTTAGATTGATTTAAAACTTCATTTTTAATTTAAAAGGATCTAGG
TGAAGATCCTTTTTGATAATCTCATGACCAAAATCCCTTAACGTGAGTTTTCGTTCCACTGAGCGTCAGA
CCCCGTAGAAAAGATCAAAGGATCTTCTTGAGATCCTTTTTTTCTGCGCGTAATCTGCTGCTTGCAAACA
AAAAAACCACCGCTACCAGCGGTGGTTTGTTTGCCGGATCAAGAGCTACCAACTCTTTTTCCGAAGGTAA
CTGGCTTCAGCAGAGCGCAGATACCAAATACTGTTCTTCTAGTGTAGCCGTAGTTAGGCCACCACTTCAA
GAACTCTGTAGCACCGCCTACATACCTCGCTCTGCTAATCCTGTTACCAGTGGCTGCTGCCAGTGGCGAT
AAGTCGTGTCTTACCGGGTTGGACTCAAGACGATAGTTACCGGATAAGGCGCAGCGGTCGGGCTGAACGG
GGGGTTCGTGCACACAGCCCAGCTTGGAGCGAACGACCTACACCGAACTGAGATACCTACAGCGTGAGCT
ATGAGAAAGCGCCACGCTTCCCGAAGGGAGAAAGGCGGACAGGTATCCGGTAAGCGGCAGGGTCGGAACA
GGAGAGCGCACGAGGGAGCTTCCAGGGGGAAACGCCTGGTATCTTTATAGTCCTGTCGGGTTTCGCCACC
TCTGACTTGAGCGTCGATTTTTGTGATGCTCGTCAGGGGGGCGGAGCCTATGGAAAAACGCCAGCAACGC
GGCCTTTTTACGGTTCCTGGCCTTTTGCTGGCCTTTTGCTCACATGTTCTTTCCTGCGTTATCCCCTGAT
TCTGTGGATAACCGTATTACCGCCTTTGAGTGAGCTGATACCGCTCGCCGCAGCCGAACGACCGAGCGCA
GCGAGTCAGTGAGCGAGGAAGCGGAAGAGCGCCCAATACGCAAACCGCCTCTCCCCGCGCGTTGGCCGAT
TCATTAATGCAGCTGGCACGACAGGTTTCCCGACTGGAAAGCGGGCAGTGAGCGCAACGCAATTAATGTG
AGTTAGCTCACTCATTAGGCACCCCAGGCTTTACACTTTATGCTTCCGGCTCGTATGTTGTGTGGAATTG
TGAGCGGATAACAATTTCACACAGGAAACAGCTATGACCATGATTACGCCAAGCGCGCAATTAACCCTCA
CTAAAGGGAACAAAAGCTGGAGCTGCAAGCTTAATGTAGTCTTATGCAATACTCTTGTAGTCTTGCAACA
TGGTAACGATGAGTTAGCAACATGCCTTACAAGGAGAGAAAAAGCACCGTGCATGCCGATTGGTGGAAGT
AAGGTGGTACGATCGTGCCTTATTAGGAAGGCAACAGACGGGTCTGACATGGATTGGACGAACCACTGAA
TTGCCGCATTGCAGAGATATTGTATTTAAGTGCCTAGCTCGATACATAAACGGGTCTCTCTGGTTAGACC
AGATCTGAGCCTGGGAGCTCTCTGGCTAACTAGGGAACCCACTGCTTAAGCCTCAATAAAGCTTGCCTTG
AGTGCTTCAAGTAGTGTGTGCCCGTCTGTTGTGTGACTCTGGTAACTAGAGATCCCTCAGACCCTTTTAG
TCAGTGTGGAAAATCTCTAGCAGTGGCGCCCGAACAGGGACTTGAAAGCGAAAGGGAAACCAGAGGAGCT
CTCTCGACGCAGGACTCGGCTTGCTGAAGCGCGCACGGCAAGAGGCGAGGGGCGGCGACTGGTGAGTACG
CCAAAAATTTTGACTAGCGGAGGCTAGAAGGAGAGAGATGGGTGCGAGAGCGTCAGTATTAAGCGGGGGA
GAATTAGATCGCGATGGGAAAAAATTCGGTTAAGGCCAGGGGGAAAGAAAAAATATAAATTAAAACATAT
AGTATGGGCAAGCAGGGAGCTAGAACGATTCGCAGTTAATCCTGGCCTGTTAGAAACATCAGAAGGCTGT
AGACAAATACTGGGACAGCTACAACCATCCCTTCAGACAGGATCAGAAGAACTTAGATCATTATATAATA
CAGTAGCAACCCTCTATTGTGTGCATCAAAGGATAGAGATAAAAGACACCAAGGAAGCTTTAGACAAGAT
AGAGGAAGAGCAAAACAAAAGTAAGACCACCGCACAGCAAGCGGCCGCTGATCTTCAGACCTGGAGGAGG
AGATATGAGGGACAATTGGAGAAGTGAATTATATAAATATAAAGTAGTAAAAATTGAACCATTAGGAGTA
GCACCCACCAAGGCAAAGAGAAGAGTGGTGCAGAGAGAAAAAAGAGCAGTGGGAATAGGAGCTTTGTTCC
TTGGGTTCTTGGGAGCAGCAGGAAGCACTATGGGCGCAGCGTCAATGACGCTGACGGTACAGGCCAGACA
ATTATTGTCTGGTATAGTGCAGCAGCAGAACAATTTGCTGAGGGCTATTGAGGCGCAACAGCATCTGTTG
CAACTCACAGTCTGGGGCATCAAGCAGCTCCAGGCAAGAATCCTGGCTGTGGAAAGATACCTAAAGGATC
AACAGCTCCTGGGGATTTGGGGTTGCTCTGGAAAACTCATTTGCACCACTGCTGTGCCTTGGAATGCTAG
TTGGAGTAATAAATCTCTGGAACAGATTTGGAATCACACGACCTGGATGGAGTGGGACAGAGAAATTAAC
AATTACACAAGCTTAATACACTCCTTAATTGAAGAATCGCAAAACCAGCAAGAAAAGAATGAACAAGAAT
TATTGGAATTAGATAAATGGGCAAGTTTGTGGAATTGGTTTAACATAACAAATTGGCTGTGGTATATAAA
ATTATTCATAATGATAGTAGGAGGCTTGGTAGGTTTAAGAATAGTTTTTGCTGTACTTTCTATAGTGAAT
AGAGTTAGGCAGGGATATTCACCATTATCGTTTCAGACCCACCTCCCAACCCCGAGGGGACCCAGAGAGG
GCCTATTTCCCATGATTCCTTCATATTTGCATATACGATACAAGGCTGTTAGAGAGATAATTAGAATTAA
TTTGACTGTAAACACAAAGATATTAGTACAAAATACGTGACGTAGAAAGTAATAATTTCTTGGGTAGTTT
GCAGTTTTAAAATTATGTTTTAAAATGGACTATCATATGCTTACCGTAACTTGAAAGTATTTCGATTTCT
TGGCTTTATATATCTTGTGGAAAGGACGAAACACCGGACAGTGAAATTAGCTCCCAGTTTTAGAGCTAGA
AATAGCAAGTTAAAATAAGGCTAGTCCGTTATCAACTTGAAAAAGTGGCACCGAGTCGGTGCTTTTTTAA
GCTTGGCGTAACTAGATCTTGAGACAAATGGCAGTATTCATCCACAATTTTAAAAGAAAAGGGGGGATTG
GGGGGTACAGTGCAGGGGAAAGAATAGTAGACATAATAGCAACAGACATACAAACTAAAGAATTACAAAA
ACAAATTACAAAAATTCAAAATTTTCGGGTTTATTACAGGGACAGCAGAGATCCACTTTGGCGCCGGCTC
GAGGGGG
