>Addgene plasmid #80242 | non-targeting control gRNA (BRDN0001146109) | depositor partial sequence | sequence record 150963 | Target Sequence
GACAGTGAAATTAGCTCCCA
