>Addgene plasmid #80242 | non-targeting control gRNA (BRDN0001146109) | addgene partial sequence | sequence record 189146 | hU6-F
TAGAAAGTAATAATTTCTTGGGTAGTTTGCAGTTTTAAAATTATGTTTTAAAATGGACTATCATATGCTT
ACCGTAACTTGAAAGTATTTCGATTTCTTGGCTTTATATATCTTGTGGAAAGGACGAAACACCGGACAGT
GAAATTAGCTCCCAGTTTTAGAGCTAGAAATAGCAAGTTAAAATAAGGCTAGTCCGTTATCAACTTGAAA
AAGTGGCACCGAGTCGGTGCTTTTTTAAGCTTGGCGTAACTAGATCTTGAGACAAATGGCAGTATTCATC
CACAATTTTAAAAGAAAAGGGGGGATTGGGGGGTACAGTGCAGGGGAAAGAATAGTAGACATAATAGCAA
CAGACATACAAACTAAAGAATTACAAAAACAAATTACAAAAATTCAAAATTTTCGGGTTTATTACAGGGA
CAGCAGAGATCCACTTTGGCGCCGGCTCGAGGGGGCCCGGGTGCAAAGATGGATAAAGTTTTAAACAGAG
AGGAATCTTTGCAGCTAATGGACCTTCTAGGTCTTGAAAGGAGTGGGAATTGGCTCCGGTGCCCGTCAGT
GGGCAGAGCG
